Addgene plasmid #218898: pGGD-T2A-E
Purpose: golden gate cloning
Depositing lab: Sven Eyckerman. Depositing organization: Vlaams Instituut voor Biotechnologie (VIB, vzw). Publication: Leveraging a self-cleaving peptide for tailored control in proximity labeling proteomics. Delhaye L, Moschonas GD, Fijalkowska D, Verhee A, De Sutter D, Van de Steene T, De Meyer M, Grzesik H, Van Moortel L, De Bosscher K, Jacobs T, Eyckerman S. Cell Rep Methods. 2024 Jul 15;4(7):100818. doi: 10.1016/j.crmeth.2024.100818. Epub 2024 Jul 9. PubMed 38986614.
Backbone
  Vector backbone: pUC19
  Vector type: Synthetic Biology
Growth in bacteria
  Bacterial resistance: Ampicillin, 100 μg/mL
  Growth temperature: 37°C
  Growth strain: DH5alpha
  Copy number: High Copy
Gene/Insert
  Gene/Insert name: T2A
  Species: Other
  Cloning method: Golden Gate
  Sequencing primers: 5′ Unknown
Terms and licenses: Academic/Nonprofit Terms; Industry Terms: Not Available to Industry
Depositor comments: Please visit https://doi.org/10.1101/2023.11.03.565112 for bioRxiv preprint.
How to cite: pGGD-T2A-E was a gift from Sven Eyckerman (Addgene plasmid # 218898 ; http://n2t.net/addgene:218898 ; RRID:Addgene_218898)
