[The description below was written by a language model from this plasmid's Addgene catalogue record and pLannotate feature annotations shown in this document.]
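Description:
pGGD-T2A-E is a small (about 2.75 kb) Golden Gate entry, or "part", plasmid built on a pUC19-type backbone and classed as a synthetic biology vector. It is maintained in E. coli at high copy number through the ColE1/pMB1-family pUC origin and is selected with ampicillin via the β-lactamase gene and its own promoter. The remaining annotated backbone elements are typical cloning-vector remnants: short fragments of lacI, lacZα, bom and rop, together with the CAP binding site, lac promoter and lac operator. None of these appears to have a designed role in the payload.

The insert is a single short module encoding the T2A peptide from Thosea asigna virus. During translation in eukaryotic cells, the ribosome skips formation of one peptide bond near the end of this sequence, so that the upstream and downstream coding regions are released as separate polypeptides from one open reading frame. The T2A segment lies between an SP6 promoter and an oppositely oriented T7 promoter, which in vectors of this kind commonly serve as flanking priming or in vitro transcription sites. No eukaryotic promoter, terminator or partner coding sequence is present, so the plasmid is not an expression construct in itself. It supplies a T2A linker for assembly with other modules into larger multi-part constructs.

The stated purpose is simply Golden Gate cloning. The record does not give the type IIS enzyme, the overhangs, or the meaning of the "D" and "E" in the name, though they may indicate assembly positions. The associated publication concerns using a self-cleaving peptide to provide tailored controls in proximity labeling proteomics, suggesting the context in which the module is used.
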