Features (pLannotate 1.2.2; 13 found; start..end, strand, type, name):
     98..958     +  CDS            AmpR: β-lactamase; bla; confers resistance to ampicillin, carbenicillin, and related antibiotics
   1129..1717    +  rep_origin     ori: high-copy-number ColE1/pMB1/pBR322/pUC origin of replication
   1900..1992    +  CDS            lacI (fragment): lac repressor; lacI; The lac repressor binds to the lac operator to inhibit transcription in E. coli. This inhibition can be relieved by adding lactose or isopropyl-β-D-thiogalactopyranoside (IPTG).
   2005..2026    +  protein_bind   CAP binding site: CAP binding activates transcription in the presence of cAMP. E. coli catabolite activator protein
   2041..2071    +  promoter       lac promoter: promoter for the E. coli lac operon
   2079..2095    +  protein_bind   lac operator: The lac repressor binds to the lac operator to inhibit transcription in E. coli. This inhibition can be relieved by adding lactose or isopropyl-β-D-thiogalactopyranoside (IPTG). lac repressor encoded by lacI
   2109..2127    +  promoter       SP6 promoter: promoter for bacteriophage SP6 RNA polymerase
   2160..2213    +  CDS            T2A: 2A peptide from Thosea asigna virus capsid protein Eukaryotic ribosomes fail to insert a peptide bond between the Gly and Pro residues, yielding separate polypeptides.
   2235..2253    -  promoter       T7 promoter: promoter for bacteriophage T7 RNA polymerase
   2255..2407    +  CDS            lacZα (fragment): LacZα fragment of β-galactosidase; lacZ fragment
   2413..2512    -  misc_feature   bom (fragment): basis of mobility region from pBR322
   2614..2649    -  CDS            rop (fragment): Rop protein, which maintains plasmids at low copy number; rop
   2744..97      +  promoter       AmpR promoter (across the origin): bla
>Addgene plasmid #218898 | pGGD-T2A-E | addgene full sequence | sequence record 435063 | Addgene NGS Result
CCCTATTTGTTTATTTTTCTAAATACATTCAAATATGTATCCGCTCATGAGACAATAACCCTGATAAATG
CTTCAATAATATTGAAAAAGGAAGAGTATGAGTATTCAACATTTCCGTGTCGCCCTTATTCCCTTTTTTG
CGGCATTTTGCCTTCCTGTTTTTGCTCACCCAGAAACGCTGGTGAAAGTAAAAGATGCTGAAGATCAGTT
GGGTGCACGAGTGGGTTACATCGAACTGGATCTCAACAGCGGTAAGATCCTTGAGAGTTTTCGCCCCGAA
GAACGTTTTCCAATGATGAGCACTTTTAAAGTTCTGCTATGTGGCGCGGTATTATCCCGTATTGACGCCG
GGCAAGAGCAACTCGGTCGCCGCATACACTATTCTCAGAATGACTTGGTTGAGTACTCACCAGTCACAGA
AAAGCATCTTACGGATGGCATGACAGTAAGAGAATTATGCAGTGCTGCCATAACCATGAGTGATAACACT
GCGGCCAACTTACTTCTGACAACGATCGGAGGACCGAAGGAGCTAACCGCTTTTTTGCACAACATGGGGG
ATCATGTAACTCGCCTTGATCGTTGGGAACCGGAGCTGAATGAAGCCATACCAAACGACGAGCGTGACAC
CACGATGCCTGTAGCAATGGCAACAACGTTGCGCAAACTATTAACTGGCGAACTACTTACTCTAGCTTCC
CGGCAACAATTAATAGACTGGATGGAGGCGGATAAAGTTGCAGGACCACTTCTGCGCTCGGCCCTTCCGG
CTGGCTGGTTTATTGCTGATAAATCTGGAGCCGGTGAGCGTGGCTCTCGAGGTATCATTGCAGCACTGGG
GCCAGATGGTAAGCCCTCCCGTATCGTAGTTATCTACACGACGGGGAGTCAGGCAACTATGGATGAACGA
AATAGACAGATCGCTGAGATAGGTGCCTCACTGATTAAGCATTGGTAACTGTCAGACCAAGTTTACTCAT
ATATACTTTAGATTGATTTAAAACTTCATTTTTAATTTAAAAGGATCTAGGTGAAGATCCTTTTTGATAA
TCTCATGACCAAAATCCCTTAACGTGAGTTTTCGTTCCACTGAGCGTCAGACCCCGTAGAAAAGATCAAA
GGATCTTCTTGAGATCCTTTTTTTCTGCGCGTAATCTGCTGCTTGCAAACAAAAAAACCACCGCTACCAG
CGGTGGTTTGTTTGCCGGATCAAGAGCTACCAACTCTTTTTCCGAAGGTAACTGGCTTCAGCAGAGCGCA
GATACCAAATACTGTTCTTCTAGTGTAGCCGTAGTTAGGCCACCACTTCAAGAACTCTGTAGCACCGCCT
ACATACCTCGCTCTGCTAATCCTGTTACCAGTGGCTGCTGCCAGTGGCGATAAGTCGTGTCTTACCGGGT
TGGACTCAAGACGATAGTTACCGGATAAGGCGCAGCGGTCGGGCTGAACGGGGGGTTCGTGCACACAGCC
CAGCTTGGAGCGAACGACCTACACCGAACTGAGATACCTACAGCGTGAGCTATGAGAAAGCGCCACGCTT
CCCGAAGGGAGAAAGGCGGACAGGTATCCGGTAAGCGGCAGGGTCGGAACAGGAGAGCGCACGAGGGAGC
TTCCAGGGGGAAACGCCTGGTATCTTTATAGTCCTGTCGGGTTTCGCCACCTCTGACTTGAGCGTCGATT
TTTGTGATGCTCGTCAGGGGGGCGGAGCCTATGGAAAAACGCCAGCAACGCGGCCTTTTTACGGTTCCTG
GCCTTTTGCTGGCCTTTTGCTCACATGTTCTTTCCTGCGTTATCCCCTGATTCTGTGGATAACCGTATTA
CCGCCTTTGAGTGAGCTGATACCGCTCGCCGCAGCCGAACGACCGAGCGCAGCGAGTCAGTGAGCGAGGA
AGCGGAAGAGCGCCCAATACGCAAACCGCCTCTCCCCGCGCGTTGGCCGATTCATTAATGCAGCTGGCAC
GACAGGTTTCCCGACTGGAAAGCGGGCAGTGAGCGCAACGCAATTAATGTGAGTTAGCTCACTCATTAGG
CACCCCAGGCTTTACACTTTATGCTTCCGGCTCGTATGTTGTGTGGAATTGTGAGCGGATAACAATTTCA
CACGAGCTATTTAGGTGACACTATAGAAGTGAAGCTTGGTCTCATCAGGCGGCTCCGGAGAGGGCAGGGG
AAGTCTTCTAACATGCGGGGACGTGGAGGAAAATCCCGGCCCCCTGCTGAGACCGAATTCTCGCCCTATA
GTGAGTCGTATTACCTGGCCGTCGTTTTACAACGTCGTGACTGGGAAAACCCTGGCGTTACCCAACTTAA
TCGCCTTGCAGCACATCCCCCTTTCGCCAGCTGGCGTAATAGCGAAGAGGCCCGCACCGATCGCCCTTCC
CAACAGTTGCGCAGCCTGAATGGCGAATGGCGCCTGATGCGGTATTTTCTCCTTACGCATCTGTGCGGTA
TTTCACACCGCATATGGTGCACTCTCAGTACAATCTGCTCTGATGCCGCATAGTTAAGCCAGCCCCGACA
CCCGCCAACACCCGCTGACGCGCCCTGACGGGCTTGTCTGCTCCCGGCATCCGCTTACAGACAAGCTGTG
ACCGTCTCCGGGAGCTGCATGTGTCAGAGGTTTTCACCGTCATCACCGAAACGCGCGAGACGAAAGGGCC
TCGTGATACGCCTATTTTTATAGGTTAATGTCATGATAATAATGGTTTCTTAGACGTCAGGTGGCACTTT
TCGGGGAAATGTGCGCGGAAC
